>Addgene plasmid #194702 | pET28a-6xHis-MBP-TEV site-TadA8.20 | addgene full sequence | sequence record 384008 | Addgene NGS Result
TTTCTCCAGAAGCGTTAATGTCTGGCTTCTGATAAAGCGGGCCATGTTAAGGGCGGTTTTTTCCTGTTTG
GTCACTGATGCCTCCGTGTAAGGGGGATTTCTGTTCATGGGGGTAATGATACCGATGAAACGAGAGAGGA
TGCTCACGATACGGGTTACTGATGATGAACATGCCCGGTTACTGGAACGTTGTGAGGGTAAACAACTGGC
GGTATGGATGCGGCGGGACCAGAGAAAAATCACTCAGGGTCAATGCCAGCGCTTCGTTAATACAGATGTA
GGTGTTCCACAGGGTAGCCAGCAGCATCCTGCGATGCAGATCCGGAACATAATGGTGCAGGGCGCTGACT
TCCGCGTTTCCAGACTTTACGAAACACGGAAACCGAAGACCATTCATGTTGTTGCTCAGGTCGCAGACGT
TTTGCAGCAGCAGTCGCTTCACGTTCGCTCGCGTATCGGTGATTCATTCTGCTAACCAGTAAGGCAACCC
CGCCAGCCTAGCCGGGTCCTCAACGACAGGAGCACGATCATGCGCACCCGTGGGGCCGCCATGCCGGCGA
TAATGGCCTGCTTCTCGCCGAAACGTTTGGTGGCGGGACCAGTGACGAAGGCTTGAGCGAGGGCGTGCAA
GATTCCGAATACCGCAAGCGACAGGCCGATCATCGTCGCGCTCCAGCGAAAGCGGTCCTCGCCGAAAATG
ACCCAGAGCGCTGCCGGCACCTGTCCTACGAGTTGCATGATAAAGAAGACAGTCATAAGTGCGGCGACGA
TAGTCATGCCCCGCGCCCACCGGAAGGAGCTGACTGGGTTGAAGGCTCTCAAGGGCATCGGTCGAGATCC
CGGTGCCTAATGAGTGAGCTAACTTACATTAATTGCGTTGCGCTCACTGCCCGCTTTCCAGTCGGGAAAC
CTGTCGTGCCAGCTGCATTAATGAATCGGCCAACGCGCGGGGAGAGGCGGTTTGCGTATTGGGCGCCAGG
GTGGTTTTTCTTTTCACCAGTGAGACGGGCAACAGCTGATTGCCCTTCACCGCCTGGCCCTGAGAGAGTT
GCAGCAAGCGGTCCACGCTGGTTTGCCCCAGCAGGCGAAAATCCTGTTTGATGGTGGTTAACGGCGGGAT
ATAACATGAGCTGTCTTCGGTATCGTCGTATCCCACTACCGAGATATCCGCACCAACGCGCAGCCCGGAC
TCGGTAATGGCGCGCATTGCGCCCAGCGCCATCTGATCGTTGGCAACCAGCATCGCAGTGGGAACGATGC
CCTCATTCAGCATTTGCATGGTTTGTTGAAAACCGGACATGGCACTCCAGTCGCCTTCCCGTTCCGCTAT
CGGCTGAATTTGATTGCGAGTGAGATATTTATGCCAGCCAGCCAGACGCAGACGCGCCGAGACAGAACTT
AATGGGCCCGCTAACAGCGCGATTTGCTGGTGACCCAATGCGACCAGATGCTCCACGCCCAGTCGCGTAC
CGTCTTCATGGGAGAAAATAATACTGTTGATGGGTGTCTGGTCAGAGACATCAAGAAATAACGCCGGAAC
ATTAGTGCAGGCAGCTTCCACAGCAATGGCATCCTGGTCATCCAGCGGATAGTTAATGATCAGCCCACTG
ACGCGTTGCGCGAGAAGATTGTGCACCGCCGCTTTACAGGCTTCGACGCCGCTTCGTTCTACCATCGACA
CCACCACGCTGGCACCCAGTTGATCGGCGCGAGATTTAATCGCCGCGACAATTTGCGACGGCGCGTGCAG
GGCCAGACTGGAGGTGGCAACGCCAATCAGCAACGACTGTTTGCCCGCCAGTTGTTGTGCCACGCGGTTG
GGAATGTAATTCAGCTCCGCCATCGCCGCTTCCACTTTTTCCCGCGTTTTCGCAGAAACGTGGCTGGCCT
GGTTCACCACGCGGGAAACGGTCTGATAAGAGACACCGGCATACTCTGCGACATCGTATAACGTTACTGG
TTTCACATTCACCACCCTGAATTGACTCTCTTCCGGGCGCTATCATGCCATACCGCGAAAGGTTTTGCGC
CATTCGATGGTGTCCGGGATCTCGACGCTCTCCCTTATGCGACTCCTGCATTAGGAAGCAGCCCAGTAGT
AGGTTGAGGCCGTTGAGCACCGCCGCCGCAAGGAATGGTGCATGCAAGGAGATGGCGCCCAACAGTCCCC
CGGCCACGGGGCCTGCCACCATACCCACGCCGAAACAAGCGCTCATGAGCCCGAAGTGGCGAGCCCGATC
TTCCCCATCGGTGATGTCGGCGATATAGGCGCCAGCAACCGCACCTGTGGCGCCGGTGATGCCGGCCACG
ATGCGTCCGGCGTAGAGGATCGAGATCTCGATCCCGCGAAATTAATACGACTCACTATAGGGGAATTGTG
AGCGGATAACAATTCCCCTCTAGAAATAATTTTGTTTAACTTTAAGAAGGAGATATACCATGGGCAGCAG
CCATCATCATCATCATCACAGCAGCGGCCTGGTGCCGCGCGGCAGCCATATGAAAATCGAAGAAGGTAAA
CTGGTAATCTGGATTAACGGCGATAAAGGCTATAACGGACTCGCTGAAGTCGGTAAGAAATTCGAGAAAG
ATACCGGAATTAAAGTCACCGTTGAGCATCCGGATAAACTGGAAGAGAAATTCCCACAGGTTGCGGCAAC
TGGCGATGGCCCTGACATTATCTTCTGGGCACACGACCGCTTTGGTGGCTACGCTCAATCTGGCCTGTTG
GCTGAAATCACCCCGGACAAAGCGTTCCAGGACAAGCTGTATCCGTTTACCTGGGATGCCGTACGTTACA
ACGGCAAGCTGATTGCTTACCCGATCGCTGTTGAAGCGTTATCGCTGATTTATAACAAAGATCTGCTGCC
GAACCCGCCAAAAACCTGGGAAGAGATCCCGGCGCTGGATAAAGAACTGAAAGCGAAAGGTAAGAGCGCG
CTGATGTTCAACCTGCAAGAACCGTACTTCACCTGGCCGCTGATTGCTGCTGACGGGGGTTATGCGTTCA
AGTATGAAAACGGCAAGTACGACATTAAAGACGTGGGCGTGGATAACGCTGGCGCGAAAGCGGGTCTGAC
CTTCCTGGTTGACCTGATTAAAAACAAACACATGAATGCAGACACCGATTACTCCATCGCAGAAGCTGCC
TTTAATAAAGGCGAAACAGCGATGACCATCAACGGCCCGTGGGCATGGTCCAACATCGACACCAGCAAAG
TGAATTATGGTGTAACGGTACTGCCGACCTTCAAGGGTCAACCATCCAAACCGTTCGTTGGCGTGCTGAG
CGCAGGTATTAACGCCGCCAGTCCGAACAAAGAGCTGGCAAAAGAGTTCCTCGAAAACTATCTGCTGACT
GATGAAGGTCTGGAAGCGGTTAATAAAGACAAACCGCTGGGTGCCGTAGCGCTGAAGTCTTACGAGGAAG
AGTTGGCGAAAGATCCACGTATTGCCGCCACTATGGAAAACGCCCAGAAAGGTGAAATCATGCCGAACAT
CCCGCAGATGTCCGCTTTCTGGTATGCCGTGCGTACTGCGGTGATCAACGCCGCCAGCGGTCGTCAGACT
GTCGATGAAGCCCTGAAAGACGCGCAGACTTCTGGAGGATCTAGCGGATCCGAAAACCTGTACTTCCAGG
GAAGCGGCAGCAGCGGCGGCAGCATGTCTGAGGTGGAGTTTTCCCACGAGTACTGGATGAGACATGCCCT
GACCCTGGCCAAGAGGGCACGCGATGAGAGGGAGGTGCCTGTGGGAGCCGTGCTGGTGCTGAACAATAGA
GTGATCGGCGAGGGCTGGAACAGAGCCATCGGCCTGCACGACCCAACAGCCCATGCCGAAATTATGGCCC
TGAGACAGGGCGGCCTGGTCATGCAGAACTACAGACTGTATGACGCCACCCTGTACAGCACATTCGAGCC
TTGCGTGATGTGCGCCGGCGCCATGATCCACTCTAGGATCGGCCGCGTGGTGTTTGGCGTGAGGAACGCA
AAAACCGGCGCCGCAGGCTCCCTGATGGACGTGCTGCACCACCCCGGCATGAATCACCGCGTCGAAATTA
CCGAGGGAATCCTGGCAGATGAATGTGCCGCCCTGCTGTGCCGTTTCTTTCGGATGCCTAGACGTGTGTT
CAATGCTCAGAAGAAGGCCCAGAGCTCCACCGACTAACTCGAGCATCACCACCACCACCACTGAGATCCG
GCTGCTAACAAAGCCCGAAAGGAAGCTGAGTTGGCTGCTGCCACCGCTGAGCAATAACTAGCATAACCCC
TTGGGGCCTCTAAACGGGTCTTGAGGGGTTTTTTGCTGAAAGGAGGAACTATATCCGGATTGGCGAATGG
G
[124 nt withheld, positions 4342-4465]
C
[91 nt withheld, positions 4467-4557]
A
[49 nt withheld, positions 4559-4607]
CCTTTGACGTTGGAGTCCACGTTCTTT
[37 nt withheld, positions 4635-4671]
ACCCTATCTCGGTCTATTCTTTTGATTTATAAGGGATTTTGCCGATTTCGGCCTATTGGTTAAAAAATGA
GCTGATTTAACAAAAATTTAACGCGAATTTTAACAAAATATTAACGCTTACAATTTAGGTGGCACTTTTC
GGGGAAATGTGCGCGGAACCCCTATTTGTTTATTTTTCTAAATACATTCAAATATGTATCCGCTCATGAA
TTAATTCTTAGAAAAACTCATCGAGCATCAAATGAAACTGCAATTTATTCATATCAGGATTATCAATACC
ATATTTTTGAAAAAGCCGTTTCTGTAATGAAGGAGAAAACTCACCGAGGCAGTTCCATAGGATGGCAAGA
TCCTGGTATCGGTCTGCGATTCCGACTCGTCCAACATCAATACAACCTATTAATTTCCCCTCGTCAAAAA
TAAGGTTATCAAGTGAGAAATCACCATGAGTGACGACTGAATCCGGTGAGAATGGCAAAAGTTTATGCAT
TTCTTTCCAGACTTGTTCAACAGGCCAGCCATTACGCTCGTCATCAAAATCACTCGCATCAACCAAACCG
TTATTCATTCGTGATTGCGCCTGAGCGAGACGAAATACGCGATCGCTGTTAAAAGGACAATTACAAACAG
GAATCGAATGCAACCGGCGCAGGAACACTGCCAGCGCATCAACAATATTTTCACCTGAATCAGGATATTC
TTCTAATACCTGGAATGCTGTTTTCCCGGGGATCGCAGTGGTGAGTAACCATGCATCATCAGGAGTACGG
ATAAAATGCTTGATGGTCGGAAGAGGCATAAATTCCGTCAGCCAGTTTAGTCTGACCATCTCATCTGTAA
CATCATTGGCAACGCTACCTTTGCCATGTTTCAGAAACAACTCTGGCGCATCGGGCTTCCCATACAATCG
ATAGATTGTCGCACCTGATTGCCCGACATTATCGCGAGCCCATTTATACCCATATAAATCAGCATCCATG
TTGGAATTTAATCGCGGCCTAGAGCAAGACGTTTCCCGTTGAATATGGCTCATAACACCCCTTGTATTAC
TGTTTATGTAAGCAGACAGTTTTATTGTTCATGACCAAAATCCCTTAACGTGAGTTTTCGTTCCACTGAG
CGTCAGACCCCGTAGAAAAGATCAAAGGATCTTCTTGAGATCCTTTTTTTCTGCGCGTAATCTGCTGCTT
GCAAACAAAAAAACCACCGCTACCAGCGGTGGTTTGTTTGCCGGATCAAGAGCTACCAACTCTTTTTCCG
AAGGTAACTGGCTTCAGCAGAGCGCAGATACCAAATACTGTCCTTCTAGTGTAGCCGTAGTTAGGCCACC
ACTTCAAGAACTCTGTAGCACCGCCTACATACCTCGCTCTGCTAATCCTGTTACCAGTGGCTGCTGCCAG
TGGCGATAAGTCGTGTCTTACCGGGTTGGACTCAAGACGATAGTTACCGGATAAGGCGCAGCGGTCGGGC
TGAACGGGGGGTTCGTGCACACAGCCCAGCTTGGAGCGAACGACCTACACCGAACTGAGATACCTACAGC
GTGAGCTATGAGAAAGCGCCACGCTTCCCGAAGGGAGAAAGGCGGACAGGTATCCGGTAAGCGGCAGGGT
CGGAACAGGAGAGCGCACGAGGGAGCTTCCAGGGGGAAACGCCTGGTATCTTTATAGTCCTGTCGGGTTT
CGCCACCTCTGACTTGAGCGTCGATTTTTGTGATGCTCGTCAGGGGGGCGGAGCCTATGGAAAAACGCCA
GCAACGCGGCCTTTTTACGGTTCCTGGCCTTTTGCTGGCCTTTTGCTCACATGTTCTTTCCTGCGTTATC
CCCTGATTCTGTGGATAACCGTATTACCGCCTTTGAGTGAGCTGATACCGCTCGCCGCAGCCGAACGACC
GAGCGCAGCGAGTCAGTGAGCGAGGAAGCGGAAGAGCGCCTGATGCGGTATTTTCTCCTTACGCATCTGT
GCGGTATTTCACACCGCAATGGTGCACTCTCAGTACAATCTGCTCTGATGCCGCATAGTTAAGCCAGTAT
ACACTCCGCTATCGCTACGTGACTGGGTCATGGCTGCGCCCCGACACCCGCCAACACCCGCTGACGCGCC
CTGACGGGCTTGTCTGCTCCCGGCATCCGCTTACAGACAAGCTGTGACCGTCTCCGGGAGCTGCATGTGT
CAGAGGTTTTCACCGTCATCACCGAAACGCGCGAGGCAGCTGCGGTAAAGCTCATCAGCGTGGTCGTGAA
GCGATTCACAGATGTCTGCCTGTTCATCCGCGTCCAGCTCGTTGAG
Features (pLannotate 1.2.2; 22 found; start..end, strand, type, name):
     92..472     +  CDS            YPB1_ECOLX: Protein predicted: Swiss-Prot protein existence level 4. From Escherichia coli.
    544..835     -  CDS            TcR (fragment): tetracycline efflux protein; tet; confers resistance to tetracycline
    850..871     -  protein_bind   CAP binding site: CAP binding activates transcription in the presence of cAMP. E. coli catabolite activator protein
    884..1966    -  CDS            lacI: lac repressor; lacI; The lac repressor binds to the lac operator to inhibit transcription in E. coli. This inhibition can be relieved by adding lactose or isopropyl-β-D-thiogalactopyranoside (IPTG).
   1967..2044    -  promoter       lacI promoter: lacI
   2052..2331    -  CDS            TcR (fragment): tetracycline efflux protein; tet; confers resistance to tetracycline
   2353..2371    +  promoter       T7 promoter: promoter for bacteriophage T7 RNA polymerase
   2372..2396    +  protein_bind   lac operator: The lac repressor binds to the lac operator to inhibit transcription in E. coli. This inhibition can be relieved by adding lactose or isopropyl-β-D-thiogalactopyranoside (IPTG). lac repressor encoded by lacI
   2411..2433    +  RBS            RBS: efficient ribosome binding site from bacteriophage T7 gene 10 (Olins and Rangwala, 1989)
   2452..2468    +  CDS            capTEV™ (fragment): composite tag for in vivo biotinylation, TEV protease cleavage, and 6xHis tagging
   2479..2496    +  CDS            thrombin site: thrombin recognition and cleavage site
   2500..3600    +  CDS            MBP: maltose binding protein from E. coli; malE (mutated); This version of the gene does not encode a signal sequence, so MBP will remain in the cytosol.
   3622..3640    +  CDS            TEV site (fragment): tobacco etch virus (TEV) protease recognition and cleavage site
   3664..4164    +  CDS            tadA: TADA_ECOLI - Also known as yfhC. Experimental evidence at protein level: Swiss-Prot protein existence level 1. Catalyzes the deamination of adenosine to inosine at the wobble position 34 of tRNA(Arg2). Essential for cell viability. From Escherichia coli (strain K12).
   4201..4250    +  CDS            SET1 (fragment): solubility-enhancement tag derived from T7 phage gene 10B
   4258..4305    +  terminator     T7 terminator: transcription terminator for bacteriophage T7 RNA polymerase
   4342..4770    +  rep_origin     f1 ori (sequence partly withheld): f1 bacteriophage origin of replication; arrow indicates direction of (+) strand synthesis
   4823..4880    +  promoter       AmpR promoter (fragment): bla
   4889..5704    -  CDS            KanR: aminoglycoside phosphotransferase; aph(3')-Ia; confers resistance to kanamycin in bacteria or G418 (Geneticin®) in eukaryotes
   5826..6414    +  rep_origin     ori: high-copy-number ColE1/pMB1/pBR322/pUC origin of replication
   6600..6739    -  misc_feature   bom: basis of mobility region from pBR322
   6841..75      -  CDS            rop (across the origin): Rop protein, which maintains plasmids at low copy number; rop
