[The description below was written by a language model from this plasmid's Addgene catalogue record and pLannotate feature annotations shown in this document.]
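Description:
pET28a-6xHis-MBP-TEV site-TadA8.20 is a bacterial expression plasmid of about 7 kb, built on the pET28a backbone, for producing the engineered adenosine deaminase TadA8.20 in E. coli. It is selected with kanamycin through an aminoglycoside phosphotransferase (KanR) gene and replicates from a pBR322-type ColE1 origin. The bom region and the rop gene are also present, and rop keeps copy number low, in line with the catalogue's "low copy" designation. An f1 origin is also annotated. The short tetracycline-resistance fragments and the predicted E. coli ORF in the feature table are backbone remnants picked up by automated annotation, not functional parts.

The expression cassette is driven by a T7 promoter followed directly by a lac operator and the T7 gene 10 ribosome binding site. The plasmid also carries lacI under its own promoter. Transcription therefore requires T7 RNA polymerase supplied by the host and is repressed until it is relieved by IPTG or lactose. The open reading frame encodes an N-terminal 6xHis tag, a thrombin cleavage site, a signal-sequence-free maltose binding protein (MBP) that stays in the cytosol, a TEV protease site, and then the 501 bp TadA8.20 coding sequence, ending at the T7 terminator. TadA8.20 is a synthetic variant of the E. coli tRNA adenosine deaminase TadA; the record does not list its mutations and refers to the associated publication for them.

The His tag allows affinity purification, MBP can also serve as an affinity handle and commonly aids solubility, and TEV cleavage can release TadA8.20 from the fusion partners. The associated publication concerns transcriptome-wide profiling and quantification of N6-methyladenosine by enzyme-assisted adenosine deamination, which suggests the plasmid is used to make recombinant deaminase for that type of assay.
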