Addgene plasmid #194702: pET28a-6xHis-MBP-TEV site-TadA8.20
Purpose: Expresses N-terminal MBP fused TadA8.20 in bacteria
Depositing lab: Weixin Tang. Depositing organization: University of Chicago. Publication: Transcriptome-wide profiling and quantification of N(6)-methyladenosine by enzyme-assisted adenosine deamination. Xiao YL, Liu S, Ge R, Wu Y, He C, Chen M, Tang W. Nat Biotechnol. 2023 Jan 2. doi: 10.1038/s41587-022-01587-6. PubMed 36593412.
Backbone
  Vector backbone: pET28a
  Backbone size w/o insert (bp): 5201
  Total vector size (bp): 6961
  Vector type: Bacterial Expression
Growth in bacteria
  Bacterial resistance: Kanamycin, 50 μg/mL
  Growth temperature: 37°C
  Growth strain: DH5alpha
  Copy number: Low Copy
Gene/Insert
  Gene/Insert name: TadA8.20
  Species: Synthetic
  Insert size (bp): 501
  Mutation: mutations in TadA are described in the paper
  Promoter: T7 promoter
  Tag / fusion protein: 6xHis (N terminal on backbone); MBP (N terminal on backbone)
  Cloning method: Ligation Independent Cloning
  Sequencing primers: 5′ agcatguctgaggtggagttttcccacg; 3′ atgctcgagutagtcggtggagctctgggc
Terms and licenses: Academic/Nonprofit Terms; Industry Terms: Not Available to Industry
How to cite: pET28a-6xHis-MBP-TEV site-TadA8.20 was a gift from Weixin Tang (Addgene plasmid # 194702 ; http://n2t.net/addgene:194702 ; RRID:Addgene_194702)
